Addgene plasmid #116143: pHAGE-BRAF-F247L
Purpose: Lentiviral expression of BRAF F247L
Depositing lab: Gordon Mills & Kenneth Scott. Depositing organization: Baylor College of Medicine. Publication: Systematic Functional Annotation of Somatic Mutations in Cancer. Ng PK, Li J, Jeong KJ, Shao S, Chen H, Tsang YH, Sengupta S, Wang Z, Bhavana VH, Tran R, Soewito S, Minussi DC, Moreno D, Kong K, Dogruluk T, Lu H, Gao J, Tokheim C, Zhou DC, Johnson AM, Zeng J, Ip CKM, Ju Z, Wester M, Yu S, Li Y, Vellano CP, Schultz N, Karchin R, Ding L, Lu Y, Cheung LWT, Chen K, Shaw KR, Meric-Bernstam F, Scott KL, Yi S, Sahni N, Liang H, Mills GB. Cancer Cell. 2018 Mar 12;33(3):450-462.e10. doi: 10.1016/j.ccell.2018.01.021. PubMed 29533785.
Backbone
  Vector backbone: pHAGE
  Vector type: Lentiviral
Growth in bacteria
  Bacterial resistance: Ampicillin, 100 μg/mL
  Growth temperature: 37°C
  Growth strain: Stbl3
  Copy number: High Copy
Gene/Insert
  Gene/Insert name: BRAF
  Species: H. sapiens (human)
  Mutation: F247L
  Entrez Gene: BRAF (a.k.a. B-RAF1, B-raf, BRAF-1, BRAF1, NS7, RAFB1)
  Cloning method: Gateway Cloning
Terms and licenses: Academic/Nonprofit Terms; Industry Terms: Not Available to Industry
How to cite: pHAGE-BRAF-F247L was a gift from Gordon Mills & Kenneth Scott (Addgene plasmid # 116143 ; http://n2t.net/addgene:116143 ; RRID:Addgene_116143)
