[The description below was written by a language model from this plasmid's Addgene catalogue record and pLannotate feature annotations shown in this document.]
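Description:
pHAGE-BRAF-F247L is an HIV-1-derived lentiviral expression plasmid carrying the human BRAF coding sequence with the F247L point mutation, built on the pHAGE backbone by Gateway recombination. It is maintained in E. coli through a high-copy ColE1/pUC-type origin and selected with ampicillin via the β-lactamase gene. The record lists a recombination-deficient strain (Stbl3) as the host, a common choice for plasmids carrying repeated LTR sequences.

The viral portion runs from a truncated 5' LTR through the Ψ packaging signal (overlapping a gag fragment), the Rev response element for Rev-dependent nuclear export of the genomic RNA, and the cPPT/CTS, which aids nuclear import of the reverse-transcribed genome. It ends in a ΔU3 self-inactivating 3' LTR that silences LTR promoter activity after integration. Within this frame, the constitutive EF-1α promoter drives the BRAF open reading frame, which is flanked by attB1 and attB2 sites left from the Gateway reaction. Downstream lie short T3 and T7 promoter sequences, an attB4 fragment and a V5 epitope tag. The table alone does not establish whether the V5 tag is translated in frame with BRAF. An EMCV IRES then allows puromycin N-acetyltransferase to be translated from the same transcript, so transduced cells can be selected with puromycin, and a WPRE enhances transcript expression.

The stated purpose is lentiviral expression of BRAF F247L. BRAF encodes a kinase that activates the MAP kinase pathway through MAP2K1. The construct comes from a study on systematic functional annotation of somatic cancer mutations, which suggests it is used to test the functional effect of this variant in mammalian cells.
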