Features (pLannotate 1.2.2; 30 found; start..end, strand, type, name):
      1..1179    +  promoter       EF-1α promoter: strong constitutive promoter for human elongation factor EF-1α
   1200..1220    +  protein_bind   attB1: mutant version of attB; core recombination site for the Gateway® BP reaction BP Clonase™
   1226..3523    +  CDS            BRAF: BRAF_HUMAN - Also known as BRAF1, RAFB1. Experimental evidence at protein level: Swiss-Prot protein existence level 1. Protein kinase involved in the transduction of mitogenic signals from the cell membrane to the nucleus (Probable). Phosphorylates MAP2K1, and thereby activates the MAP kinase signal transduction pathway (PubMed:21441910, PubMed:29433126). May play a role in the postsynaptic responses of hippocampal neurons (PubMed:1508179). From Homo sapiens (Human).
   3528..3552    -  protein_bind   attB2: mutant version of attB; recombination site for the Gateway® BP reaction BP Clonase™
   3560..3578    +  promoter       T3 promoter: promoter for bacteriophage T3 RNA polymerase
   3604..3622    -  promoter       T7 promoter: promoter for bacteriophage T7 RNA polymerase
   3628..3646    -  protein_bind   attB4 (fragment): mutant version of attB; core recombination site for the Gateway® BP reaction BP Clonase™
   3702..3743    +  CDS            V5 tag: epitope tag from simian virus 5
   3869..4331    +  misc_feature   IRES: internal ribosome entry site (IRES) of the encephalomyocarditis virus (EMCV)
   4345..4942    +  CDS            PuroR (fragment): puromycin N-acetyltransferase; pac from Streptomyces; confers resistance to puromycin
   4958..5546    +  misc_feature   WPRE: woodchuck hepatitis virus posttranscriptional regulatory element
   5554..5619    +  CDS            nef (fragment): NEF_HV1Z2 - Experimental evidence at protein level: Swiss-Prot protein existence level 1. Extracellular Nef protein targets CD4(+) T-lymphocytes for apoptosis by interacting with CXCR4 surface receptors. From Human immunodeficiency virus type 1 group M subtype D (isolate Z2/CDC-Z34) (HIV-1).
   5621..5854    +  LTR            3' LTR (ΔU3): self-inactivating 3' long terminal repeat (LTR) from HIV-1
   6059..6163    +  promoter       AmpR promoter: bla
   6164..7024    +  CDS            AmpR: β-lactamase; bla; confers resistance to ampicillin, carbenicillin, and related antibiotics
   7195..7783    +  rep_origin     ori: high-copy-number ColE1/pMB1/pBR322/pUC origin of replication
   7966..8020    +  CDS            lacI (fragment): lac repressor; lacI; The lac repressor binds to the lac operator to inhibit transcription in E. coli. This inhibition can be relieved by adding lactose or isopropyl-β-D-thiogalactopyranoside (IPTG).
   8026..8119    +  rep_origin     SV40 ori (fragment): SV40 origin of replication
   8144..8181    +  CDS            lacI (fragment): lac repressor; lacI; The lac repressor binds to the lac operator to inhibit transcription in E. coli. This inhibition can be relieved by adding lactose or isopropyl-β-D-thiogalactopyranoside (IPTG).
   8194..8215    +  protein_bind   CAP binding site: CAP binding activates transcription in the presence of cAMP. E. coli catabolite activator protein
   8230..8260    +  promoter       lac promoter: promoter for the E. coli lac operon
   8264..8286    +  protein_bind   lac operator (fragment): The lac repressor binds to the lac operator to inhibit transcription in E. coli. This inhibition can be relieved by adding lactose or isopropyl-β-D-thiogalactopyranoside (IPTG). lac repressor encoded by lacI
   8318..8401    +  polyA_signal   SV40 poly(A) signal (fragment): SV40 polyadenylation signal
   8568..8897    +  CDS            nef (fragment): NEF_HV1BR - Experimental evidence at protein level: Swiss-Prot protein existence level 1. Extracellular Nef protein targets CD4(+) T-lymphocytes for apoptosis by interacting with CXCR4 surface receptors (PubMed:14990729). From Human immunodeficiency virus type 1 group M subtype B (isolate BRU/LAI) (HIV-1).
   8945..9202    +  LTR            5' LTR (truncated): truncated 5' long terminal repeat (LTR) from HIV-1
   9249..9374    +  misc_feature   HIV-1 Ψ: packaging signal of human immunodeficiency virus type 1
   9358..9696    +  CDS            HIV-1 gag (fragment): gag protein from human immunodeficiency virus 1; gag
   9871..10104   +  misc_feature   RRE: The Rev response element (RRE) of HIV-1 allows for Rev-dependent mRNA export from the nucleus to the cytoplasm.
  10481..10581   +  CDS            Rev (fragment): human immunodeficiency virus 1 (HIV-1) Rev protein; rev; enhances nuclear export of unspliced and incompletely spliced viral mRNAs
  10626..10743   +  misc_feature   cPPT/CTS: central polypurine tract and central termination sequence of HIV-1
>Addgene plasmid #116143 | pHAGE-BRAF-F247L | addgene full sequence | sequence record 250568 | Addgene NGS Result
GGCTCCGGTGCCCGTCAGTGGGCAGAGCGCACATCGCCCACAGTCCCCGAGAAGTTGGGGGGAGGGGTCG
GCAATTGAACCGGTGCCTAGAGAAGGTGGCGCGGGGTAAACTGGGAAAGTGATGTCGTGTACTGGCTCCG
CCTTTTTCCCGAGGGTGGGGGAGAACCGTATATAAGTGCAGTAGTCGCCGTGAACGTTCTTTTTCGCAAC
GGGTTTGCCGCCAGAACACAGGTAAGTGCCGTGTGTGGTTCCCGCGGGCCTGGCCTCTTTACGGGTTATG
GCCCTTGCGTGCCTTGAATTACTTCCACCTGGCTGCAGTACGTGATTCTTGATCCCGAGCTTCGGGTTGG
AAGTGGGTGGGAGAGTTCGAGGCCTTGCGCTTAAGGAGCCCCTTCGCCTCGTGCTTGAGTTGAGGCCTGG
CCTGGGCGCTGGGGCCGCCGCGTGCGAATCTGGTGGCACCTTCGCGCCTGTCTCGCTGCTTTCGATAAGT
CTCTAGCCATTTAAAATTTTTGATGACCTGCTGCGACGCTTTTTTTCTGGCAAGATAGTCTTGTAAATGC
GGGCCAAGATCTGCACACTGGTATTTCGGTTTTTGGGGCCGCGGGCGGCGACGGGGCCCGTGCGTCCCAG
CGCACATGTTCGGCGAGGCGGGGCCTGCGAGCGCGGCCACCGAGAATCGGACGGGGGTAGTCTCAAGCTG
GCCGGCCTGCTCTGGTGCCTGGCCTCGCGCCGCCGTGTATCGCCCCGCCCTGGGCGGCAAGGCTGGCCCG
GTCGGCACCAGTTGCGTGAGCGGAAAGATGGCCGCTTCCCGGCCCTGCTGCAGGGAGCTCAAAATGGAGG
ACGCGGCGCTCGGGAGAGCGGGCGGGTGAGTCACCCACACAAAGGAAAAGGGCCTTTCCGTCCTCAGCCG
TCGCTTCATGTGACTCCACGGAGTACCGGGCGCCGTCCAGGCACCTCGATTAGTTCTCGAGCTTTTGGAG
TACGTCGTCTTTAGGTTGGGGGGAGGGGTTTTATGCGATGGAGTTTCCCCACACTGAGTGGGTGGAGACT
GAAGTTAGGCCAGCTTGGCACTTGATGTAATTCTCCTTGGAATTTGCCCTTTTTGAGTTTGGATCTTGGT
TCATTCTCAAGCCTCAGACAGTGGTTCAAAGTTTTTTTCTTCCATTTCAGGTGTCGTGAAGCGGCCCTGC
AGATATCAACAAGTTTGTACAAAAAAGCAGGCACCATGGCGGCGCTGAGCGGTGGCGGTGGTGGCGGCGC
GGAGCCGGGCCAGGCTCTGTTCAACGGGGACATGGAGCCCGAGGCCGGCGCCGGCGCCGGCGCCGCGGCC
TCTTCGGCTGCGGACCCTGCCATTCCGGAGGAGGTGTGGAATATCAAACAAATGATTAAGTTGACACAGG
AACATATAGAGGCCCTATTGGACAAATTTGGTGGGGAGCATAATCCACCATCAATATATCTGGAGGCCTA
TGAAGAATACACCAGCAAGCTAGATGCACTCCAACAAAGAGAACAACAGTTATTGGAATCTCTGGGGAAC
GGAACTGATTTTTCTGTTTCTAGCTCTGCATCAATGGATACCGTTACATCTTCTTCCTCTTCTAGCCTTT
CAGTGCTACCTTCATCTCTTTCAGTTTTTCAAAATCCCACAGATGTGGCACGGAGCAACCCCAAGTCACC
ACAAAAACCTATCGTTAGAGTCTTCCTGCCCAACAAACAGAGGACAGTGGTACCTGCAAGGTGTGGAGTT
ACAGTCCGAGACAGTCTAAAGAAAGCACTGATGATGAGAGGTCTAATCCCAGAGTGCTGTGCTGTTTACA
GAATTCAGGATGGAGAGAAGAAACCAATTGGTTGGGACACTGATATTTCCTGGCTTACTGGAGAAGAATT
GCATGTGGAAGTGTTGGAGAATGTTCCACTTACAACACACAACTTTGTACGAAAAACGTTTTTCACCTTA
GCATTGTGTGACTTTTGTCGAAAGCTGCTTTTCCAGGGTTTCCGCTGTCAAACATGTGGTTATAAATTTC
ACCAGCGTTGTAGTACAGAAGTTCCACTGATGTGTGTTAATTATGACCAACTTGATTTGCTGTTTGTCTC
CAAGTTCTTTGAACACCACCCAATACCACAGGAAGAGGCGTCCTTAGCAGAGACTGCCCTAACATCTGGA
TCATCCCCTTCCGCACCCGCCTCGGACTCTATTGGGCCCCAAATTCTCACCAGTCCGTCTCCTTCAAAAT
CCATTCCAATTCCACAGCCCTTCCGACCAGCAGATGAAGATCATCGAAATCAATTTGGGCAACGAGACCG
ATCCTCATCAGCTCCCAATGTGCATATAAACACAATAGAACCTGTCAATATTGATGACTTGATTAGAGAC
CAAGGATTTCGTGGTGATGGAGGATCAACCACAGGTTTGTCTGCTACCCCCCCTGCCTCATTACCTGGCT
CACTAACTAACGTGAAAGCCTTACAGAAATCTCCAGGACCTCAGCGAGAAAGGAAGTCATCTTCATCCTC
AGAAGACAGGAATCGAATGAAAACACTTGGTAGACGGGACTCGAGTGATGATTGGGAGATTCCTGATGGG
CAGATTACAGTGGGACAAAGAATTGGATCTGGATCATTTGGAACAGTCTACAAGGGAAAGTGGCATGGTG
ATGTGGCAGTGAAAATGTTGAATGTGACAGCACCTACACCTCAGCAGTTACAAGCCTTCAAAAATGAAGT
AGGAGTACTCAGGAAAACACGACATGTGAATATCCTACTCTTCATGGGCTATTCCACAAAGCCACAACTG
GCTATTGTTACCCAGTGGTGTGAGGGCTCCAGCTTGTATCACCATCTCCATATCATTGAGACCAAATTTG
AGATGATCAAACTTATAGATATTGCACGACAGACTGCACAGGGCATGGATTACTTACACGCCAAGTCAAT
CATCCACAGAGACCTCAAGAGTAATAATATATTTCTTCATGAAGACCTCACAGTAAAAATAGGTGATTTT
GGTCTAGCTACAGTGAAATCTCGATGGAGTGGGTCCCATCAGTTTGAACAGTTGTCTGGATCCATTTTGT
GGATGGCACCAGAAGTCATCAGAATGCAAGATAAAAATCCATACAGCTTTCAGTCAGATGTATATGCATT
TGGAATTGTTCTGTATGAATTGATGACTGGACAGTTACCTTATTCAAACATCAACAACAGGGACCAGATA
ATTTTTATGGTGGGACGAGGATACCTGTCTCCAGATCTCAGTAAGGTACGGAGTAACTGTCCAAAAGCCA
TGAAGAGATTAATGGCAGAGTGCCTCAAAAAGAAAAGAGATGAGAGACCACTCTTTCCCCAAATTCTCGC
CTCTATTGAGCTGCTGGCCCGCTCATTGCCAAAAATTCACCGCAGTGCATCAGAACCCTCCTTGAATCGG
GCTGGTTTCCAAACAGAGGATTTTAGTCTATATGCTTGTGCTTCTCCAAAAACACCCATCCAGGCAGGGG
GATATGGTGCGTTTCCTGTCCACTAGAACCCAGCTTTCTTGTACAAAGTGGTGATATCCAATTAACCCTC
ACTAAAGGAAGTGTTTAATGTAAGAGAATGAACCCTATAGTGAGTCGTATTACCACCCAACTTTTCTATA
CAAAGTGGTTGATATCCAGCACAGTGGCGGCCGCTCGAGTCTAGAGGGCCCGCGGTTCGAAGGTAAGCCT
ATCCCTAACCCTCTCCTCGGTCTCGATTCTACGCGTACCGGTTAGTAATGAGATCCCTCCCCCCCCCCTA
ACGTTACTGGCCGAAGCCGCTTGGAATAAGGCCGGTGTGCGTTTGTCTATATGTTATTTTCCACCATATT
GCCGTCTTTTGGCAATGTGAGGGCCCGGAAACCTGGCCCTGTCTTCTTGACGAGCATTCCTAGGGGTCTT
TCCCCTCTCGCCAAAGGAATGCAAGGTCTGTTGAATGTCGTGAAGGAAGCAGTTCCTCTGGAAGCTTCTT
GAAGACAAACAACGTCTGTAGCGACCCTTTGCAGGCAGCGGAACCCCCCACCTGGCGACAGGTGCCTCTG
CGGCCAAAAGCCACGTGTATAAGATACACCTGCAAAGGCGGCACAACCCCAGTGCCACGTTGTGAGTTGG
ATAGTTGTGGAAAGAGTCAAATGGCTCTCCTCAAGCGTATTCAACAAGGGGCTGAAGGATGCCCAGAAGG
TACCCCATTGTATGGGATCTGATCTGGGGCCTCGGTGCACATGCTTTACATGTGTTTAGTCGAGGTTAAA
AAAACGTCTAGGCCCCCCGAACCACGGGGACGTGGTTTTCCTTTGAAAAACACGATGATAATATGGCCAC
ACATATGACCGAGTACAAGCCCACGGTGCGCCTCGCCACCCGCGACGACGTCCCCAGGGCCGTACGCACC
CTCGCCGCCGCGTTCGCCGACTACCCCGCCACGCGCCACACCGTCGATCCGGACCGCCACATCGAGCGGG
TCACCGAGCTGCAAGAACTCTTCCTCACGCGCGTCGGGCTCGACATCGGCAAGGTGTGGGTCGCGGACGA
CGGCGCCGCGGTGGCGGTCTGGACCACGCCGGAGAGCGTCGAAGCGGGGGCGGTGTTCGCCGAGATCGGC
CCGCGCATGGCCGAGTTGAGCGGTTCCCGGCTGGCCGCGCAGCAACAGATGGAAGGCCTCCTGGCGCCGC
ACCGGCCCAAGGAGCCCGCGTGGTTCCTGGCCACCGTCGGCGTCTCGCCCGACCACCAGGGCAAGGGTCT
GGGCAGCGCCGTCGTGCTCCCCGGAGTGGAGGCGGCCGAGCGCGCCGGGGTGCCCGCCTTCCTGGAGACC
TCCGCGCCCCGCAACCTCCCCTTCTACGAGCGGCTCGGCTTCACCGTCACCGCCGACGTCGAGGTGCCCG
AAGGACCGCGCACCTGGTGCATGACCCGCAAGCCCGGTGCCTAAATCGATAGATCCTAATCAACCTCTGG
ATTACAAAATTTGTGAAAGATTGACTGGTATTCTTAACTATGTTGCTCCTTTTACGCTATGTGGATACGC
TGCTTTAATGCCTTTGTATCATGCTATTGCTTCCCGTATGGCTTTCATTTTCTCCTCCTTGTATAAATCC
TGGTTGCTGTCTCTTTATGAGGAGTTGTGGCCCGTTGTCAGGCAACGTGGCGTGGTGTGCACTGTGTTTG
CTGACGCAACCCCCACTGGTTGGGGCATTGCCACCACCTGTCAGCTCCTTTCCGGGACTTTCGCTTTCCC
CCTCCCTATTGCCACGGCGGAACTCATCGCCGCCTGCCTTGCCCGCTGCTGGACAGGGGCTCGGCTGTTG
GGCACTGACAATTCCGTGGTGTTGTCGGGGAAATCATCGTCCTTTCCTTGGCTGCTCGCCTGTGTTGCCA
CCTGGATTCTGCGCGGGACGTCCTTCTGCTACGTCCCTTCGGCCCTCAATCCAGCGGACCTTCCTTCCCG
CGGCCTGCTGCCGGCTCTGCGGCCTCTTCCGCGTCTTCGCCTTCGCCCTCAGACGAGTCGGATCTCCCTT
TGGGCCGCCTCCCCGCCTGAGATCCTTTAAGACCAATGACTTACAAGGCAGCTGTAGATCTTAGCCACTT
TTTAAAAGAAAAGGGGGGACTGGAAGGGCTAATTCACTCCCAACGAAGACAAGATCTGCTTTTTGCTTGT
ACTGGGTCTCTCTGGTTAGACCAGATCTGAGCCTGGGAGCTCTCTGGCTAACTAGGGAACCCACTGCTTA
AGCCTCAATAAAGCTTGCCTTGAGTGCTTCAAGTAGTGTGTGCCCGTCTGTTGTGTGACTCTGGTAACTA
GAGATCCCTCAGACCCTTTTAGTCAGTGTGGAAAATCTCTAGCAGTAGTAGTTCATGTCATCTTATTATT
CAGTATTTATAACTTGCAAAGAAATGAATATCAGAGAGTGAGAGGCCCGGGTTAATTAAGGAAAGGGCTA
GATCATTCTTGAAGACGAAAGGGCCTCGTGATACGCCTATTTTTATAGGTTAATGTCATGATAATAATGG
TTTCTTAGACGTCAGGTGGCACTTTTCGGGGAAATGTGCGCGGAACCCCTATTTGTTTATTTTTCTAAAT
ACATTCAAATATGTATCCGCTCATGAGACAATAACCCTGATAAATGCTTCAATAATATTGAAAAAGGAAG
AGTATGAGTATTCAACATTTCCGTGTCGCCCTTATTCCCTTTTTTGCGGCATTTTGCCTTCCTGTTTTTG
CTCACCCAGAAACGCTGGTGAAAGTAAAAGATGCTGAAGATCAGTTGGGTGCACGAGTGGGTTACATCGA
ACTGGATCTCAACAGCGGTAAGATCCTTGAGAGTTTTCGCCCCGAAGAACGTTTTCCAATGATGAGCACT
TTTAAAGTTCTGCTATGTGGCGCGGTATTATCCCGTGTTGACGCCGGGCAAGAGCAACTCGGTCGCCGCA
TACACTATTCTCAGAATGACTTGGTTGAGTACTCACCAGTCACAGAAAAGCATCTTACGGATGGCATGAC
AGTAAGAGAATTATGCAGTGCTGCCATAACCATGAGTGATAACACTGCGGCCAACTTACTTCTGACAACG
ATCGGAGGACCGAAGGAGCTAACCGCTTTTTTGCACAACATGGGGGATCATGTAACTCGCCTTGATCGTT
GGGAACCGGAGCTGAATGAAGCCATACCAAACGACGAGCGTGACACCACGATGCCTGTAGCAATGGCAAC
AACGTTGCGCAAACTATTAACTGGCGAACTACTTACTCTAGCTTCCCGGCAACAATTAATAGACTGGATG
GAGGCGGATAAAGTTGCAGGACCACTTCTGCGCTCGGCCCTTCCGGCTGGCTGGTTTATTGCTGATAAAT
CTGGAGCCGGTGAGCGTGGGTCTCGCGGTATCATTGCAGCACTGGGGCCAGATGGTAAGCCCTCCCGTAT
CGTAGTTATCTACACGACGGGGAGTCAGGCAACTATGGATGAACGAAATAGACAGATCGCTGAGATAGGT
GCCTCACTGATTAAGCATTGGTAACTGTCAGACCAAGTTTACTCATATATACTTTAGATTGATTTAAAAC
TTCATTTTTAATTTAAAAGGATCTAGGTGAAGATCCTTTTTGATAATCTCATGACCAAAATCCCTTAACG
TGAGTTTTCGTTCCACTGAGCGTCAGACCCCGTAGAAAAGATCAAAGGATCTTCTTGAGATCCTTTTTTT
CTGCGCGTAATCTGCTGCTTGCAAACAAAAAAACCACCGCTACCAGCGGTGGTTTGTTTGCCGGATCAAG
AGCTACCAACTCTTTTTCCGAAGGTAACTGGCTTCAGCAGAGCGCAGATACCAAATACTGTTCTTCTAGT
GTAGCCGTAGTTAGGCCACCACTTCAAGAACTCTGTAGCACCGCCTACATACCTCGCTCTGCTAATCCTG
TTACCAGTGGCTGCTGCCAGTGGCGATAAGTCGTGTCTTACCGGGTTGGACTCAAGACGATAGTTACCGG
ATAAGGCGCAGCGGTCGGGCTGAACGGGGGGTTCGTGCACACAGCCCAGCTTGGAGCGAACGACCTACAC
CGAACTGAGATACCTACAGCGTGAGCTATGAGAAAGCGCCACGCTTCCCGAAGGGAGAAAGGCGGACAGG
TATCCGGTAAGCGGCAGGGTCGGAACAGGAGAGCGCACGAGGGAGCTTCCAGGGGGAAACGCCTGGTATC
TTTATAGTCCTGTCGGGTTTCGCCACCTCTGACTTGAGCGTCGATTTTTGTGATGCTCGTCAGGGGGGCG
GAGCCTATGGAAAAACGCCAGCAACGCGGCCTTTTTACGGTTCCTGGCCTTTTGCTGGCCTTTTGCTCAC
ATGTTCTTTCCTGCGTTATCCCCTGATTCTGTGGATAACCGTATTACCGCCTTTGAGTGAGCTGATACCG
CTCGCCGCAGCCGAACGACCGAGCGCAGCGAGTCAGTGAGCGAGGAAGCGGAAGAGCGCCCAATACGCAA
ACCGCCTCTCCCCGCGCGTTGGCCGATTCATTAATGCAGCAAGCTCATGGCTGACTAATTTTTTTTATTT
ATGCAGAGGCCGAGGCCGCCTCGGCCTCTGAGCTATTCCAGAAGTAGTGAGGAGGCTTTTTTGGAGGCCT
AGGCTTTTGCAAAAAGCTCCCCGTGGCACGACAGGTTTCCCGACTGGAAAGCGGGCAGTGAGCGCAACGC
AATTAATGTGAGTTAGCTCACTCATTAGGCACCCCAGGCTTTACACTTTATGCTTCCGGCTCGTATGTTG
TGTGGAATTGTGAGCGGATAACAATTTCACACAGGAAACAGCTATGACATGATTACGAATTTCACAAATA
AAGCATTTTTTTCACTGCATTCTAGTTGTGGTTTGTCCAAACTCATCAATGTATCTTATCATGTCTGGAT
CAACTGGATAACTCAAGCTAACCAAAATCATCCCAAACTTCCCACCCCATACCCTATTACCACTGCCAAT
TACCTGTGGTTTCATTTACTCTAAACCTGTGATTCCTCTGAATTATTTTCATTTTAAAGAAATTGTATTT
GTTAAATATGTACTACAAACTTAGTAGTTGGAAGGGCTAATTCACTCCCAAAGAAGACAAGATATCCTTG
ATCTGTGGATCTACCACACACAAGGCTACTTCCCTGATTAGCAGAACTACACACCAGGGCCAGGGGTCAG
ATATCCACTGACCTTTGGATGGTGCTACAAGCTAGTACCAGTTGAGCCAGATAAGGTAGAAGAGGCCAAT
AAAGGAGAGAACACCAGCTTGTTACACCCTGTGAGCCTGCATGGGATGGATGACCCGGAGAGAGAAGTGT
TAGAGTGGAGGTTTGACAGCCGCCTAGCATTTCATCACGTGGCCCGAGAGCTGCATCCGGAGTACTTCAA
GAACTGCTGATATCGAGCTTGCTACAAGGGACTTTCCGCTGGGGACTTTCCAGGGAGGCGTGGCCTGGGC
GGGACTGGGGAGTGGCGAGCCCTCAGATCCTGCATATAAGCAGCTGCTTTTTGCCTGTACTGGGTCTCTC
TGGTTAGACCAGATCTGAGCCTGGGAGCTCTCTGGCTAACTAGGGAACCCACTGCTTAAGCCTCAATAAA
GCTTGCCTTGAGTGCTTCAAGTAGTGTGTGCCCGTCTGTTGTGTGACTCTGGTAACTAGAGATCCCTCAG
ACCCTTTTAGTCAGTGTGGAAAATCTCTAGCAGTGGCGCCCGAACAGGGACTTGAAAGCGAAAGGGAAAC
CAGAGGAGCTCTCTCGACGCAGGACTCGGCTTGCTGAAGCGCGCACGGCAAGAGGCGAGGGGCGGCGACT
GGTGAGTACGCCAAAAATTTTGACTAGCGGAGGCTAGAAGGAGAGAGATGGGTGCGAGAGCGTCAGTATT
AAGCGGGGGAGAATTAGATCGCGATGGGAAAAAATTCGGTTAAGGCCAGGGGGAAAGAAAAAATATAAAT
TAAAACATATAGTATGGGCAAGCAGGGAGCTAGAACGATTCGCAGTTAATCCTGGCCTGTTAGAAACATC
AGAAGGCTGTAGACAAATACTGGGACAGCTACAACCATCCCTTCAGACAGGATCAGAAGAACTTAGATCA
TTATATAATACAGTAGCAACCCTCTATTGTGTGCATCAAAGGATAGAGATAAAAGACACCAAGGAAGCTT
TAGACAAGATAGAGGAAGAGCAAAACAAAAGTAAGACCACCGCACAGCAAGCGGCCGGCCGCTGATCTTC
AGACCTGGAGGAGGAGATATGAGGGACAATTGGAGAAGTGAATTATATAAATATAAAGTAGTAAAAATTG
AACCATTAGGAGTAGCACCCACCAAGGCAAAGAGAAGAGTGGTGCAGAGAGAAAAAAGAGCAGTGGGAAT
AGGAGCTTTGTTCCTTGGGTTCTTGGGAGCAGCAGGAAGCACTATGGGCGCAGCGTCAATGACGCTGACG
GTACAGGCCAGACAATTATTGTCTGGTATAGTGCAGCAGCAGAACAATTTGCTGAGGGCTATTGAGGCGC
AACAGCATCTGTTGCAACTCACAGTCTGGGGCATCAAGCAGCTCCAGGCAAGAATCCTGGCTGTGGAAAG
ATACCTAAAGGATCAACAGCTCCTGGGGATTTGGGGTTGCTCTGGAAAACTCATTTGCACCACTGCTGTG
CCTTGGAATGCTAGTTGGAGTAATAAATCTCTGGAACAGATTTGGAATCACACGACCTGGATGGAGTGGG
ACAGAGAAATTAACAATTACACAAGCTTAATACACTCCTTAATTGAAGAATCGCAAAACCAGCAAGAAAA
GAATGAACAAGAATTATTGGAATTAGATAAATGGGCAAGTTTGTGGAATTGGTTTAACATAACAAATTGG
CTGTGGTATATAAAATTATTCATAATGATAGTAGGAGGCTTGGTAGGTTTAAGAATAGTTTTTGCTGTAC
TTTCTATAGTGAATAGAGTTAGGCAGGGATATTCACCATTATCGTTTCAGACCCACCTCCCAACCCCGAG
GGGACCCGACAGGCCCGAAGGAATAGAAGAAGAAGGTGGAGAGAGAGACAGAGACAGATCCATTCGATTA
GTGAACGGATCTCGACGGTATCGCCGAATTCACAAATGGCAGTATTCATCCACAATTTTAAAAGAAAAGG
GGGGATTGGGGGGTACAGTGCAGGGGAAAGAATAGTAGACATAATAGCAACAGACATACAAACTAAAGAA
TTACAAAAACAAATTACAAAAATTCAAAATTTTCGGGTTTATTACAGGGACAGCAGAGATCCAGTTTGGA
CTAGTCGTGA
