>Addgene plasmid #116143 | pHAGE-BRAF-F247L | depositor partial sequence | sequence record 219016 | insert
ATGGCGGCGCTGAGCGGTGGCGGTGGTGGCGGCGCGGAGCCGGGCCAGGCTCTGTTCAACGGGGACATGG
AGCCCGAGGCCGGCGCCGGCGCCGGCGCCGCGGCCTCTTCGGCTGCGGACCCTGCCATTCCGGAGGAGGT
GTGGAATATCAAACAAATGATTAAGTTGACACAGGAACATATAGAGGCCCTATTGGACAAATTTGGTGGG
GAGCATAATCCACCATCAATATATCTGGAGGCCTATGAAGAATACACCAGCAAGCTAGATGCACTCCAAC
AAAGAGAACAACAGTTATTGGAATCTCTGGGGAACGGAACTGATTTTTCTGTTTCTAGCTCTGCATCAAT
GGATACCGTTACATCTTCTTCCTCTTCTAGCCTTTCAGTGCTACCTTCATCTCTTTCAGTTTTTCAAAAT
CCCACAGATGTGGCACGGAGCAACCCCAAGTCACCACAAAAACCTATCGTTAGAGTCTTCCTGCCCAACA
AACAGAGGACAGTGGTACCTGCAAGGTGTGGAGTTACAGTCCGAGACAGTCTAAAGAAAGCACTGATGAT
GAGAGGTCTAATCCCAGAGTGCTGTGCTGTTTACAGAATTCAGGATGGAGAGAAGAAACCAATTGGTTGG
GACACTGATATTTCCTGGCTTACTGGAGAAGAATTGCATGTGGAAGTGTTGGAGAATGTTCCACTTACAA
CACACAACTTTGTACGAAAAACGTTTTTCACCTTAGCATTGTGTGACTTTTGTCGAAAGCTGCTTTTCCA
GGGTTTCCGCTGTCAAACATGTGGTTATAAATTTCACCAGCGTTGTAGTACAGAAGTTCCACTGATGTGT
GTTAATTATGACCAACTTGATTTGCTGTTTGTCTCCAAGTTCTTTGAACACCACCCAATACCACAGGAAG
AGGCGTCCTTAGCAGAGACTGCCCTAACATCTGGATCATCCCCTTCCGCACCCGCCTCGGACTCTATTGG
GCCCCAAATTCTCACCAGTCCGTCTCCTTCAAAATCCATTCCAATTCCACAGCCCTTCCGACCAGCAGAT
GAAGATCATCGAAATCAATTTGGGCAACGAGACCGATCCTCATCAGCTCCCAATGTGCATATAAACACAA
TAGAACCTGTCAATATTGATGACTTGATTAGAGACCAAGGATTTCGTGGTGATGGAGGATCAACCACAGG
TTTGTCTGCTACCCCCCCTGCCTCATTACCTGGCTCACTAACTAACGTGAAAGCCTTACAGAAATCTCCA
GGACCTCAGCGAGAAAGGAAGTCATCTTCATCCTCAGAAGACAGGAATCGAATGAAAACACTTGGTAGAC
GGGACTCGAGTGATGATTGGGAGATTCCTGATGGGCAGATTACAGTGGGACAAAGAATTGGATCTGGATC
ATTTGGAACAGTCTACAAGGGAAAGTGGCATGGTGATGTGGCAGTGAAAATGTTGAATGTGACAGCACCT
ACACCTCAGCAGTTACAAGCCTTCAAAAATGAAGTAGGAGTACTCAGGAAAACACGACATGTGAATATCC
TACTCTTCATGGGCTATTCCACAAAGCCACAACTGGCTATTGTTACCCAGTGGTGTGAGGGCTCCAGCTT
GTATCACCATCTCCATATCATTGAGACCAAATTTGAGATGATCAAACTTATAGATATTGCACGACAGACT
GCACAGGGCATGGATTACTTACACGCCAAGTCAATCATCCACAGAGACCTCAAGAGTAATAATATATTTC
TTCATGAAGACCTCACAGTAAAAATAGGTGATTTTGGTCTAGCTACAGTGAAATCTCGATGGAGTGGGTC
CCATCAGTTTGAACAGTTGTCTGGATCCATTTTGTGGATGGCACCAGAAGTCATCAGAATGCAAGATAAA
AATCCATACAGCTTTCAGTCAGATGTATATGCATTTGGAATTGTTCTGTATGAATTGATGACTGGACAGT
TACCTTATTCAAACATCAACAACAGGGACCAGATAATTTTTATGGTGGGACGAGGATACCTGTCTCCAGA
TCTCAGTAAGGTACGGAGTAACTGTCCAAAAGCCATGAAGAGATTAATGGCAGAGTGCCTCAAAAAGAAA
AGAGATGAGAGACCACTCTTTCCCCAAATTCTCGCCTCTATTGAGCTGCTGGCCCGCTCATTGCCAAAAA
TTCACCGCAGTGCATCAGAACCCTCCTTGAATCGGGCTGGTTTCCAAACAGAGGATTTTAGTCTATATGC
TTGTGCTTCTCCAAAAACACCCATCCAGGCAGGGGGATATGGTGCGTTTCCTGTCCACTAG
